Addgene plasmid #212011: LentiGuide-10X-CS1-3'-puro
Purpose: Deliver gRNA through lentivirus (compatible with 10x capture Sequence 1)
Depositing lab: Danwei Huangfu. Depositing organization: Memorial Sloan-Kettering Cancer Center.
Backbone
  Vector backbone: LentiGuide puro
  Total vector size (bp): 10216
  Modifications to backbone: Change original gRNA scaffold into 10x Genomics provided gRNA scaffold with CS1
  Vector type: Lentiviral
  Selectable markers: Puromycin
Growth in bacteria
  Bacterial resistance: Ampicillin, 100 μg/mL
  Growth temperature: 37°C
  Growth strain: NEB Stable
  Copy number: Unknown
Gene/Insert
  Gene/Insert name: gRNA scaffold
  gRNA/shRNA sequence: gRNA scaffold for gRNA cloning and delivery through lentivirus
  Species: Synthetic
Terms and licenses: Academic/Nonprofit Terms; Industry Terms: Not Available to Industry
How to cite: LentiGuide-10X-CS1-3'-puro was a gift from Danwei Huangfu (Addgene plasmid # 212011 ; http://n2t.net/addgene:212011 ; RRID:Addgene_212011)
