[The description below was written by a language model from this plasmid's Addgene catalogue record and pLannotate feature annotations shown in this document.]
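Description:
LentiGuide-10X-CS1-3'-puro is a 10,216 bp third-generation-style, self-inactivating lentiviral vector derived from LentiGuide puro and used to deliver CRISPR guide RNAs to mammalian cells. It is propagated in E. coli through a high-copy ColE1/pUC origin with ampicillin resistance (AmpR), and it also carries an f1 origin. The viral genome is transcribed from an RSV promoter fused to a truncated HIV-1 5' LTR. This is followed by the Ψ packaging signal with a gag fragment, the Rev response element, an env fragment, a cPPT/CTS element, WPRE and a ΔU3 3' LTR, so integrated proviruses lack LTR promoter activity. An SV40 poly(A) signal and SV40 origin lie downstream of the 3' LTR.

The payload has two expression units. A human U6 RNA polymerase III promoter drives the guide RNA cassette. Between the promoter and the scaffold sits a stretch of nearly 2 kb that includes a sequence annotated by homology as a bacterial deoC gene. This appears to be a stuffer region to be replaced when a spacer is cloned, although the record does not describe the cloning sites. According to the record, the original Streptococcus pyogenes scaffold has been exchanged for the 10x Genomics-provided scaffold containing Capture Sequence 1, and the plasmid name suggests a 3' position for it. This probably explains why the tracrRNA is annotated only as a fragment. The capture sequence makes the expressed guides compatible with 10x direct guide capture in single-cell sequencing. A separate EF-1α promoter with its intron A drives puromycin N-acetyltransferase for selecting transduced cells. No Cas9 is annotated, so the nuclease would have to be supplied separately. The vector suits pooled or individual CRISPR perturbations with single-cell readouts.
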