Features (pLannotate 1.2.2; 30 found; start..end, strand, type, name):
      3..158     +  CDS            env (fragment): ENV_HV1H2 - Experimental evidence at protein level: Swiss-Prot protein existence level 1. [Transmembrane protein gp41]: Acts as a class I viral fusion protein. Under the current model, the protein has at least 3 conformational states: pre-fusion native state, pre-hairpin intermediate state, and post-fusion hairpin state. During fusion of viral and target intracellular membranes, the coiled coil regions (heptad repeats) assume a trimer-of-hairpins structure, positioning the fusion peptide in close proximity to the C-terminal region of the ectodomain. The formation of this structure appears to d
    162..402     +  promoter       U6 promoter: RNA polymerase III promoter for human U6 snRNA
    588..1247    -  CDS            deoC1: DEOC1_STAAN - Also known as dra. Experimental evidence at protein level: Swiss-Prot protein existence level 1. Catalyzes a reversible aldol reaction between acetaldehyde and D-glyceraldehyde 3-phosphate to generate 2-deoxy-D-ribose 5- phosphate. From Staphylococcus aureus (strain N315).
   2310..2377    +  misc_RNA       tracrRNA (fragment): trans-activating CRISPR RNA for the Streptococcus pyogenes CRISPR/Cas9 system
   2456..2573    +  misc_feature   cPPT/CTS: central polypurine tract and central termination sequence of HIV-1
   2639..2705    +  CDS            small t antigen (fragment): SV40 (simian virus 40) small t antigen
   2731..2942    +  promoter       EF-1α core promoter: core promoter for human elongation factor EF-1α
   2943..3881    +  intron         EF-1α intron A: intron upstream of the start codon of human EF-1α
   3903..4502    +  CDS            PuroR (fragment): puromycin N-acetyltransferase; pac from Streptomyces; confers resistance to puromycin
   4518..5106    +  misc_feature   WPRE: woodchuck hepatitis virus posttranscriptional regulatory element
   5157..5176    +  misc_feature   cPPT/CTS (fragment): central polypurine tract and central termination sequence of HIV-1
   5178..5411    +  LTR            3' LTR (ΔU3): self-inactivating 3' long terminal repeat (LTR) from HIV-1
   5489..5610    +  polyA_signal   SV40 poly(A) signal: SV40 polyadenylation signal
   5650..5785    +  rep_origin     SV40 ori: SV40 origin of replication
   5806..5824    -  promoter       T7 promoter: promoter for bacteriophage T7 RNA polymerase
   5832..5987    +  CDS            lacZα (fragment): LacZα fragment of β-galactosidase; lacZ fragment
   5992..6420    +  rep_origin     f1 ori (sequence partly withheld): f1 bacteriophage origin of replication; arrow indicates direction of (+) strand synthesis
   6473..6577    +  promoter       AmpR promoter: bla
   6578..7438    +  CDS            AmpR: β-lactamase; bla; confers resistance to ampicillin, carbenicillin, and related antibiotics
   7609..8197    +  rep_origin     ori: high-copy-number ColE1/pMB1/pBR322/pUC origin of replication
   8380..8472    +  CDS            lacI (fragment): lac repressor; lacI; The lac repressor binds to the lac operator to inhibit transcription in E. coli. This inhibition can be relieved by adding lactose or isopropyl-β-D-thiogalactopyranoside (IPTG).
   8485..8506    +  protein_bind   CAP binding site: CAP binding activates transcription in the presence of cAMP. E. coli catabolite activator protein
   8521..8551    +  promoter       lac promoter: promoter for the E. coli lac operon
   8559..8575    +  protein_bind   lac operator: The lac repressor binds to the lac operator to inhibit transcription in E. coli. This inhibition can be relieved by adding lactose or isopropyl-β-D-thiogalactopyranoside (IPTG). lac repressor encoded by lacI
   8620..8638    +  promoter       T3 promoter: promoter for bacteriophage T3 RNA polymerase
   8666..8892    +  promoter       RSV promoter: Rous sarcoma virus enhancer/promoter
   8893..9073    +  LTR            5' LTR (truncated): truncated 5' long terminal repeat (LTR) from HIV-1
   9120..9245    +  misc_feature   HIV-1 Ψ: packaging signal of human immunodeficiency virus type 1
   9229..9592    +  CDS            HIV-1 gag (fragment): gag protein from human immunodeficiency virus 1; gag
   9738..9971    +  misc_feature   RRE: The Rev response element (RRE) of HIV-1 allows for Rev-dependent mRNA export from the nucleus to the cytoplasm.
>Addgene plasmid #212011 | LentiGuide-10X-CS1-3'-puro | addgene full sequence | sequence record 419682 | Addgene NGS Result
TAACAAATTGGCTGTGGTATATAAAATTATTCATAATGATAGTAGGAGGCTTGGTAGGTTTAAGAATAGT
TTTTGCTGTACTTTCTATAGTGAATAGAGTTAGGCAGGGATATTCACCATTATCGTTTCAGACCCACCTC
CCAACCCCGAGGGGACCCAGAGAGGGCCTATTTCCCATGATTCCTTCATATTTGCATATACGATACAAGG
CTGTTAGAGAGATAATTAGAATTAATTTGACTGTAAACACAAAGATATTAGTACAAAATACGTGACGTAG
AAAGTAATAATTTCTTGGGTAGTTTGCAGTTTTAAAATTATGTTTTAAAATGGACTATCATATGCTTACC
GTAACTTGAAAGTATTTCGATTTCTTGGCTTTATATATCTTGTGGAAAGGACGAAACACCGGAGACGGTT
GTAAATGAGCACACAAAATACACATGCTAAAATATTATATTCTATGACCTTTATAAAATCAACCAAAATC
TTCTTTTTAATAACTTTAGTATCAATAATTAGAATTTTTATGTTCCTTTTTGCAAACTTTTAATAAAAAT
GAGCAAAATAAAAAAACGCTAGTTTTAGTAACTCGCGTTGTTTTCTTCACCTTTAATAATAGCTACTCCA
CCACTTGTTCCTAAGCGGTCAGCTCCTGCTTCAATCATTTTTTGAGCATCTTCAAATGTTCTAACTCCAC
CAGCTGCTTTAACTAAAGCATTGTCTTTAACAACTGACTTCATTAGTTTAACATCTTCAAATGTTGCACC
TGATTTTGAAAATCCTGTTGATGTTTTAACAAATTCTAATCCAGCTTCAACAGCTATTTCACAAGCTTTC
ATGATTTCTTCTTTTGTTAATAAACAATTTTCCATAATACATTTAACAACATGTGATCCAGCTGCTTTTT
TTACAGCTTTCATGTCTTCTAAAACTAATTCATAATTTTTGTCTTTTAATGCACCAATATTTAATACCAT
ATCAATTTCTGTTGCACCATCTTTAATTGCTTCAGAAACTTCGAATGCTTTTGTAGCTGTTGTGCATGCA
CCTAGAGGAAAACCTACAACATTTGTTATTCCTACATTTGTGCCTTTTAATAATTCTTTACAATAGCTTG
TTCAATATGAATTAACACAAACTGTTGCAAAATCAAATTCAATTGCTTCATCACATAATTGTTTAATTTC
AGCTTTCGTAGCATCTTGTTTTAATAATGTGTGATCTATATATTTGTTTAGTTTCATTTTTTCTCCTATA
TATTCATTTTTAATTTTAATTCTTTAATAATTTCGTCTACTTTAACTTTAGCGTTTTGAACAGATTCACC
AACACCTATAAAATAAATTTTTAGTTTAGGTTCAGTTCCACTTGGGCGAACAGCAAATCATGACTTATCT
TCTAAATAAAATTTTAGTAAGTCTTGTCCTGGCATATTATACATTCCATCGATGTAGTCTTCAACATTAA
CAACTTTAAGTCCAGCAATTTGAGTTAAGGGTGTTGCTCTCAATGATTTCATTAATGGTTCAATTTTTAA
TTTCTTTTCTTCTGGTTTAAAATTCAAGTTTAAAGTGAAAGTGTAATATGCACCCATTTCTTTAAATAAA
TCTTCTAAATAGTCTACTAATGTTTTATTTTGTTTTTTATAAAATCAAGCAGCCTCTGCTATTAATATAG
AAGCTTGTATTCCATCTTTATCTCTAGCTGAGTCATCAATTACATATCCATAACTTTCTTCATAAGCAAA
AACAAAATTTAATCCGTTATCTTCTTCTTTAGCAATTTCTCTACCCATTCATTTAAATCCAGTTAAAGTT
TTTACAATATTAACTCCATATTTTTCATGAGCGATTCTATCACCCAAATCACTTGTTACAAAACTTGAAT
ATAGAGCCGGATTTTTTGGAATGCTATTTAAGCGTTTTAGATTTGATAATTTTCAATCAATTAAAATTGG
TCCTGTTTGATTTCCATCTAATCTTACAAAATGACCATCATGTTTTATTGCCATTCCAAATCTGTCAGCA
TCTGGGTCATTCATAATAATAATATCTGCATCATGTTTAATACCATATTCAAGCGGTATTTTTCATGCAG
GATCAAATTCTGGATTTGGATTTACAACATTTTTAAATGTTTCATCTTCAAATGCATGCTCTTCAACCTC
AATAACGTTATATCCTGATTCACGTAATATTTTTGGGGTAAATTTAGTTCCTGTTCCATTAACTGCGCTA
AAAATAATTTTTAAATCTTTTTTAGCTTCTTGCTCTTTTTTGTACGTCTCTGTTTAAGAGCTAAGCTGGA
AACAGCATAGCAAGTTTAAATAAGGCTAGTCCGTTATCAACTTGAAAAAGTGGCACCGAGTCGGTGCGCT
TTAAGGCCGGTCCTAGCAATTTTTTTAAGCTTGGCGTAACTAGATCTTGAGACAAATGGCAGTATTCATC
CACAATTTTAAAAGAAAAGGGGGGATTGGGGGGTACAGTGCAGGGGAAAGAATAGTAGACATAATAGCAA
CAGACATACAAACTAAAGAATTACAAAAACAAATTACAAAAATTCAAAATTTTCGGGTTTATTACAGGGA
CAGCAGAGATCCACTTTGGCGCCGGCTCGAGGGGGCCCGGGTGCAAAGATGGATAAAGTTTTAAACAGAG
AGGAATCTTTGCAGCTAATGGACCTTCTAGGTCTTGAAAGGAGTGGGAATTGGCTCCGGTGCCCGTCAGT
GGGCAGAGCGCACATCGCCCACAGTCCCCGAGAAGTTGGGGGGAGGGGTCGGCAATTGATCCGGTGCCTA
GAGAAGGTGGCGCGGGGTAAACTGGGAAAGTGATGTCGTGTACTGGCTCCGCCTTTTTCCCGAGGGTGGG
GGAGAACCGTATATAAGTGCAGTAGTCGCCGTGAACGTTCTTTTTCGCAACGGGTTTGCCGCCAGAACAC
AGGTAAGTGCCGTGTGTGGTTCCCGCGGGCCTGGCCTCTTTACGGGTTATGGCCCTTGCGTGCCTTGAAT
TACTTCCACCTGGCTGCAGTACGTGATTCTTGATCCCGAGCTTCGGGTTGGAAGTGGGTGGGAGAGTTCG
AGGCCTTGCGCTTAAGGAGCCCCTTCGCCTCGTGCTTGAGTTGAGGCCTGGCCTGGGCGCTGGGGCCGCC
GCGTGCGAATCTGGTGGCACCTTCGCGCCTGTCTCGCTGCTTTCGATAAGTCTCTAGCCATTTAAAATTT
TTGATGACCTGCTGCGACGCTTTTTTTCTGGCAAGATAGTCTTGTAAATGCGGGCCAAGATCTGCACACT
GGTATTTCGGTTTTTGGGGCCGCGGGCGGCGACGGGGCCCGTGCGTCCCAGCGCACATGTTCGGCGAGGC
GGGGCCTGCGAGCGCGGCCACCGAGAATCGGACGGGGGTAGTCTCAAGCTGGCCGGCCTGCTCTGGTGCC
TGGCCTCGCGCCGCCGTGTATCGCCCCGCCCTGGGCGGCAAGGCTGGCCCGGTCGGCACCAGTTGCGTGA
GCGGAAAGATGGCCGCTTCCCGGCCCTGCTGCAGGGAGCTCAAAATGGAGGACGCGGCGCTCGGGAGAGC
GGGCGGGTGAGTCACCCACACAAAGGAAAAGGGCCTTTCCGTCCTCAGCCGTCGCTTCATGTGACTCCAC
GGAGTACCGGGCGCCGTCCAGGCACCTCGATTAGTTCTCGAGCTTTTGGAGTACGTCGTCTTTAGGTTGG
GGGGAGGGGTTTTATGCGATGGAGTTTCCCCACACTGAGTGGGTGGAGACTGAAGTTAGGCCAGCTTGGC
ACTTGATGTAATTCTCCTTGGAATTTGCCCTTTTTGAGTTTGGATCTTGGTTCATTCTCAAGCCTCAGAC
AGTGGTTCAAAGTTTTTTTCTTCCATTTCAGGTGTCGTGACGTACGGCCACCATGACCGAGTACAAGCCC
ACGGTGCGCCTCGCCACCCGCGACGACGTCCCCAGGGCCGTACGCACCCTCGCCGCCGCGTTCGCCGACT
ACCCCGCCACGCGCCACACCGTCGATCCGGACCGCCACATCGAGCGGGTCACCGAGCTGCAAGAACTCTT
CCTCACGCGCGTCGGGCTCGACATCGGCAAGGTGTGGGTCGCGGACGACGGCGCCGCCGTGGCGGTCTGG
ACCACGCCGGAGAGCGTCGAAGCGGGGGCGGTGTTCGCCGAGATCGGCCCGCGCATGGCCGAGTTGAGCG
GTTCCCGGCTGGCCGCGCAGCAACAGATGGAAGGCCTCCTGGCGCCGCACCGGCCCAAGGAGCCCGCGTG
GTTCCTGGCCACCGTCGGAGTCTCGCCCGACCACCAGGGCAAGGGTCTGGGCAGCGCCGTCGTGCTCCCC
GGAGTGGAGGCGGCCGAGCGCGCCGGGGTGCCCGCCTTCCTGGAGACCTCCGCGCCCCGCAACCTCCCCT
TCTACGAGCGGCTCGGCTTCACCGTCACCGCCGACGTCGAGGTGCCCGAAGGACCGCGCACCTGGTGCAT
GACCCGCAAGCCCGGTGCCTGAACGCGTTAAGTCGACAATCAACCTCTGGATTACAAAATTTGTGAAAGA
TTGACTGGTATTCTTAACTATGTTGCTCCTTTTACGCTATGTGGATACGCTGCTTTAATGCCTTTGTATC
ATGCTATTGCTTCCCGTATGGCTTTCATTTTCTCCTCCTTGTATAAATCCTGGTTGCTGTCTCTTTATGA
GGAGTTGTGGCCCGTTGTCAGGCAACGTGGCGTGGTGTGCACTGTGTTTGCTGACGCAACCCCCACTGGT
TGGGGCATTGCCACCACCTGTCAGCTCCTTTCCGGGACTTTCGCTTTCCCCCTCCCTATTGCCACGGCGG
AACTCATCGCCGCCTGCCTTGCCCGCTGCTGGACAGGGGCTCGGCTGTTGGGCACTGACAATTCCGTGGT
GTTGTCGGGGAAATCATCGTCCTTTCCTTGGCTGCTCGCCTGTGTTGCCACCTGGATTCTGCGCGGGACG
TCCTTCTGCTACGTCCCTTCGGCCCTCAATCCAGCGGACCTTCCTTCCCGCGGCCTGCTGCCGGCTCTGC
GGCCTCTTCCGCGTCTTCGCCTTCGCCCTCAGACGAGTCGGATCTCCCTTTGGGCCGCCTCCCCGCGTCG
ACTTTAAGACCAATGACTTACAAGGCAGCTGTAGATCTTAGCCACTTTTTAAAAGAAAAGGGGGGACTGG
AAGGGCTAATTCACTCCCAACGAAGACAAGATCTGCTTTTTGCTTGTACTGGGTCTCTCTGGTTAGACCA
GATCTGAGCCTGGGAGCTCTCTGGCTAACTAGGGAACCCACTGCTTAAGCCTCAATAAAGCTTGCCTTGA
GTGCTTCAAGTAGTGTGTGCCCGTCTGTTGTGTGACTCTGGTAACTAGAGATCCCTCAGACCCTTTTAGT
CAGTGTGGAAAATCTCTAGCAGTACGTATAGTAGTTCATGTCATCTTATTATTCAGTATTTATAACTTGC
AAAGAAATGAATATCAGAGAGTGAGAGGAACTTGTTTATTGCAGCTTATAATGGTTACAAATAAAGCAAT
AGCATCACAAATTTCACAAATAAAGCATTTTTTTCACTGCATTCTAGTTGTGGTTTGTCCAAACTCATCA
ATGTATCTTATCATGTCTGGCTCTAGCTATCCCGCCCCTAACTCCGCCCATCCCGCCCCTAACTCCGCCC
AGTTCCGCCCATTCTCCGCCCCATGGCTGACTAATTTTTTTTATTTATGCAGAGGCCGAGGCCGCCTCGG
CCTCTGAGCTATTCCAGAAGTAGTGAGGAGGCTTTTTTGGAGGCCTAGGGACGTACCCAATTCGCCCTAT
AGTGAGTCGTATTACGCGCGCTCACTGGCCGTCGTTTTACAACGTCGTGACTGGGAAAACCCTGGCGTTA
CCCAACTTAATCGCCTTGCAGCACATCCCCCTTTCGCCAGCTGGCGTAATAGCGAAGAGGCCCGCACCGA
TCGCCCTTCCCAACAGTTGCGCAGCCTGAATGGCGAATGGG
[124 nt withheld, positions 5992-6115]
C
[91 nt withheld, positions 6117-6207]
A
[49 nt withheld, positions 6209-6257]
CCTTTGACGTTGGAGTCCACGTTCTTT
[37 nt withheld, positions 6285-6321]
ACCCTATCTCGGTCTATTCTTTTGATTTATAAGGGATTTTGCCGATTTCGGCCTATTGGTTAAAAAATGA
GCTGATTTAACAAAAATTTAACGCGAATTTTAACAAAATATTAACGCTTACAATTTAGGTGGCACTTTTC
GGGGAAATGTGCGCGGAACCCCTATTTGTTTATTTTTCTAAATACATTCAAATATGTATCCGCTCATGAG
ACAATAACCCTGATAAATGCTTCAATAATATTGAAAAAGGAAGAGTATGAGTATTCAACATTTCCGTGTC
GCCCTTATTCCCTTTTTTGCGGCATTTTGCCTTCCTGTTTTTGCTCACCCAGAAACGCTGGTGAAAGTAA
AAGATGCTGAAGATCAGTTGGGTGCACGAGTGGGTTACATCGAACTGGATCTCAACAGCGGTAAGATCCT
TGAGAGTTTTCGCCCCGAAGAACGTTTTCCAATGATGAGCACTTTTAAAGTTCTGCTATGTGGCGCGGTA
TTATCCCGTATTGACGCCGGGCAAGAGCAACTCGGTCGCCGCATACACTATTCTCAGAATGACTTGGTTG
AGTACTCACCAGTCACAGAAAAGCATCTTACGGATGGCATGACAGTAAGAGAATTATGCAGTGCTGCCAT
AACCATGAGTGATAACACTGCGGCCAACTTACTTCTGACAACGATCGGAGGACCGAAGGAGCTAACCGCT
TTTTTGCACAACATGGGGGATCATGTAACTCGCCTTGATCGTTGGGAACCGGAGCTGAATGAAGCCATAC
CAAACGACGAGCGTGACACCACGATGCCTGTAGCAATGGCAACAACGTTGCGCAAACTATTAACTGGCGA
ACTACTTACTCTAGCTTCCCGGCAACAATTAATAGACTGGATGGAGGCGGATAAAGTTGCAGGACCACTT
CTGCGCTCGGCCCTTCCGGCTGGCTGGTTTATTGCTGATAAATCTGGAGCCGGTGAGCGTGGGTCTCGCG
GTATCATTGCAGCACTGGGGCCAGATGGTAAGCCCTCCCGTATCGTAGTTATCTACACGACGGGGAGTCA
GGCAACTATGGATGAACGAAATAGACAGATCGCTGAGATAGGTGCCTCACTGATTAAGCATTGGTAACTG
TCAGACCAAGTTTACTCATATATACTTTAGATTGATTTAAAACTTCATTTTTAATTTAAAAGGATCTAGG
TGAAGATCCTTTTTGATAATCTCATGACCAAAATCCCTTAACGTGAGTTTTCGTTCCACTGAGCGTCAGA
CCCCGTAGAAAAGATCAAAGGATCTTCTTGAGATCCTTTTTTTCTGCGCGTAATCTGCTGCTTGCAAACA
AAAAAACCACCGCTACCAGCGGTGGTTTGTTTGCCGGATCAAGAGCTACCAACTCTTTTTCCGAAGGTAA
CTGGCTTCAGCAGAGCGCAGATACCAAATACTGTTCTTCTAGTGTAGCCGTAGTTAGGCCACCACTTCAA
GAACTCTGTAGCACCGCCTACATACCTCGCTCTGCTAATCCTGTTACCAGTGGCTGCTGCCAGTGGCGAT
AAGTCGTGTCTTACCGGGTTGGACTCAAGACGATAGTTACCGGATAAGGCGCAGCGGTCGGGCTGAACGG
GGGGTTCGTGCACACAGCCCAGCTTGGAGCGAACGACCTACACCGAACTGAGATACCTACAGCGTGAGCT
ATGAGAAAGCGCCACGCTTCCCGAAGGGAGAAAGGCGGACAGGTATCCGGTAAGCGGCAGGGTCGGAACA
GGAGAGCGCACGAGGGAGCTTCCAGGGGGAAACGCCTGGTATCTTTATAGTCCTGTCGGGTTTCGCCACC
TCTGACTTGAGCGTCGATTTTTGTGATGCTCGTCAGGGGGGCGGAGCCTATGGAAAAACGCCAGCAACGC
GGCCTTTTTACGGTTCCTGGCCTTTTGCTGGCCTTTTGCTCACATGTTCTTTCCTGCGTTATCCCCTGAT
TCTGTGGATAACCGTATTACCGCCTTTGAGTGAGCTGATACCGCTCGCCGCAGCCGAACGACCGAGCGCA
GCGAGTCAGTGAGCGAGGAAGCGGAAGAGCGCCCAATACGCAAACCGCCTCTCCCCGCGCGTTGGCCGAT
TCATTAATGCAGCTGGCACGACAGGTTTCCCGACTGGAAAGCGGGCAGTGAGCGCAACGCAATTAATGTG
AGTTAGCTCACTCATTAGGCACCCCAGGCTTTACACTTTATGCTTCCGGCTCGTATGTTGTGTGGAATTG
TGAGCGGATAACAATTTCACACAGGAAACAGCTATGACCATGATTACGCCAAGCGCGCAATTAACCCTCA
CTAAAGGGAACAAAAGCTGGAGCTGCAAGCTTAATGTAGTCTTATGCAATACTCTTGTAGTCTTGCAACA
TGGTAACGATGAGTTAGCAACATGCCTTACAAGGAGAGAAAAAGCACCGTGCATGCCGATTGGTGGAAGT
AAGGTGGTACGATCGTGCCTTATTAGGAAGGCAACAGACGGGTCTGACATGGATTGGACGAACCACTGAA
TTGCCGCATTGCAGAGATATTGTATTTAAGTGCCTAGCTCGATACATAAACGGGTCTCTCTGGTTAGACC
AGATCTGAGCCTGGGAGCTCTCTGGCTAACTAGGGAACCCACTGCTTAAGCCTCAATAAAGCTTGCCTTG
AGTGCTTCAAGTAGTGTGTGCCCGTCTGTTGTGTGACTCTGGTAACTAGAGATCCCTCAGACCCTTTTAG
TCAGTGTGGAAAATCTCTAGCAGTGGCGCCCGAACAGGGACTTGAAAGCGAAAGGGAAACCAGAGGAGCT
CTCTCGACGCAGGACTCGGCTTGCTGAAGCGCGCACGGCAAGAGGCGAGGGGCGGCGACTGGTGAGTACG
CCAAAAATTTTGACTAGCGGAGGCTAGAAGGAGAGAGATGGGTGCGAGAGCGTCAGTATTAAGCGGGGGA
GAATTAGATCGCGATGGGAAAAAATTCGGTTAAGGCCAGGGGGAAAGAAAAAATATAAATTAAAACATAT
AGTATGGGCAAGCAGGGAGCTAGAACGATTCGCAGTTAATCCTGGCCTGTTAGAAACATCAGAAGGCTGT
AGACAAATACTGGGACAGCTACAACCATCCCTTCAGACAGGATCAGAAGAACTTAGATCATTATATAATA
CAGTAGCAACCCTCTATTGTGTGCATCAAAGGATAGAGATAAAAGACACCAAGGAAGCTTTAGACAAGAT
AGAGGAAGAGCAAAACAAAAGTAAGACCACCGCACAGCAAGCGGCCGCTGATCTTCAGACCTGGAGGAGG
AGATATGAGGGACAATTGGAGAAGTGAATTATATAAATATAAAGTAGTAAAAATTGAACCATTAGGAGTA
GCACCCACCAAGGCAAAGAGAAGAGTGGTGCAGAGAGAAAAAAGAGCAGTGGGAATAGGAGCTTTGTTCC
TTGGGTTCTTGGGAGCAGCAGGAAGCACTATGGGCGCAGCGTCAATGACGCTGACGGTACAGGCCAGACA
ATTATTGTCTGGTATAGTGCAGCAGCAGAACAATTTGCTGAGGGCTATTGAGGCGCAACAGCATCTGTTG
CAACTCACAGTCTGGGGCATCAAGCAGCTCCAGGCAAGAATCCTGGCTGTGGAAAGATACCTAAAGGATC
AACAGCTCCTGGGGATTTGGGGTTGCTCTGGAAAACTCATTTGCACCACTGCTGTGCCTTGGAATGCTAG
TTGGAGTAATAAATCTCTGGAACAGATTTGGAATCACACGACCTGGATGGAGTGGGACAGAGAAATTAAC
AATTACACAAGCTTAATACACTCCTTAATTGAAGAATCGCAAAACCAGCAAGAAAAGAATGAACAAGAAT
TATTGGAATTAGATAAATGGGCAAGTTTGTGGAATTGGTTTAACA
